Addgene plasmid #154090: pQCi-mB2m-sgRNA
Purpose: pQCi backbone with sgRNA targeting murine Beta-2-microglobulin
Depositing lab: Scott McComb. Depositing organization: National Research Council of Canada. Publication: Self-Cutting and Integrating CRISPR Plasmids Enable Targeted Genomic Integration of Genetic Payloads for Rapid Cell Engineering. Bloemberg D, Sosa-Miranda CD, Nguyen T, Weeratna RD, McComb S. CRISPR J. 2021 Feb;4(1):104-119. doi: 10.1089/crispr.2020.0090. PubMed 33616439.
Backbone
  Vector backbone: pQCi
  Backbone manufacturer: Derived from pX458 (Zhang lab)
  Backbone size w/o insert (bp): 9500
  Modifications to backbone: Modular BAIT site integrated (BsaI sites) Intron integrated into spCas9 sequence
  Vector type: Mammalian Expression, CRISPR
  Selectable markers: GFP
Growth in bacteria
  Bacterial resistance: Ampicillin, 100 μg/mL
  Growth temperature: 37°C
  Growth strain: DH5alpha
  Copy number: High Copy
Gene/Insert
  Gene/Insert name: sgRNA targeting murine B2M locus
  gRNA/shRNA sequence: TCGGCTTCCCATTCTCCGGT
  Species: M. musculus (mouse)
Resource information
  A portion of this plasmid was derived from a plasmid made by: https://www.addgene.org/48138/
Terms and licenses: Academic/Nonprofit Terms; Industry Terms: Not Available to Industry
Depositor comments: Please visit https://www.biorxiv.org/content/10.1101/2020.03.25.008276v4 for bioRxiv preprint.
How to cite: pQCi-mB2m-sgRNA was a gift from Scott McComb (Addgene plasmid # 154090 ; http://n2t.net/addgene:154090 ; RRID:Addgene_154090)
