[The description below was written by a language model from this plasmid's Addgene catalogue record and pLannotate feature annotations shown in this document.]
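Description:
pQCi-mB2m-sgRNA is a mammalian expression CRISPR plasmid built on the pQCi ("self-cutting and integrating") backbone, which the record states was derived from the all-in-one Cas9-GFP vector pX458. It is maintained in E. coli as a high-copy plasmid through a ColE1/pUC-type origin and selected with ampicillin via the β-lactamase gene. An f1 phage origin and a single AAV2 ITR are also annotated, apparently as backbone remnants. No drug marker for mammalian cells is listed, and GFP fluorescence serves as the marker for transfected cells.

The payload has two expression units. A human U6 RNA polymerase III promoter drives a guide RNA, made of a spacer directed against the mouse beta-2-microglobulin (B2m) locus joined to the S. pyogenes Cas9 guide scaffold. A second, partial scaffold annotation lies just downstream; the record does not explain it. A hybrid CMV enhancer/chicken β-actin promoter with a chimeric intron then drives S. pyogenes Cas9 carrying a nucleoplasmin nuclear localization signal, followed by EGFP and a bGH polyadenylation signal. The linker between Cas9 and EGFP is not annotated. The Cas9 coding sequence appears in several pieces, interrupted by a short segment that the annotation software matched to an immunoglobulin heavy-chain signal sequence. This probably corresponds to the intron that the depositor reports inserting into Cas9.

The other stated backbone change is a modular BAIT site flanked by BsaI sites. Going by the title of the associated publication, such a site lets Cas9 cut the plasmid itself so that it can integrate at the targeted genomic break. The construct is thus suited to cutting the B2m locus in mouse cells and to targeted integration of genetic payloads there.
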