Features (pLannotate 1.2.2; 21 found; start..end, strand, type, name):
      1..241     +  promoter       U6 promoter: RNA polymerase III promoter for human U6 snRNA
    271..346     +  misc_RNA       gRNA scaffold: guide RNA scaffold for the Streptococcus pyogenes CRISPR/Cas9 system
    353..396     +  misc_RNA       gRNA scaffold (fragment): guide RNA scaffold for the Streptococcus pyogenes CRISPR/Cas9 system
    478..763     +  enhancer       CMV enhancer: human cytomegalovirus immediate early enhancer; contains an 18-bp deletion relative to the standard CMV enhancer
    765..1042    +  promoter       chicken β-actin promoter: No description available
   1043..1270    +  intron         hybrid intron: hybrid between chicken β-actin (CBA) and minute virus of mice (MMV) introns (Gray et al., 2011)
   1408..3009    +  CDS            Cas9(N): N-terminal portion of Streptococcus pyogenes Cas9 (Zetsche et al., 2015)
   3010..3542    +  CDS            Cas9(C) (fragment): C-terminal portion of Streptococcus pyogenes Cas9 (Zetsche et al., 2015)
   3538..3628    +  CDS            IgH signal sequence (fragment): signal sequence from the mouse immunoglobulin heavy chain variable region
   3620..5590    +  CDS            Cas9(C) (fragment): C-terminal portion of Streptococcus pyogenes Cas9 (Zetsche et al., 2015)
   5591..5638    +  CDS            nucleoplasmin NLS: bipartite nuclear localization signal from nucleoplasmin
   5708..6421    +  CDS            EGFP: EGFP is a basic (constitutively fluorescent) green fluorescent protein published in 1996, derived from Aequorea victoria. It is reported to be a rapidly-maturing weak dimer with moderate acid sensitivity.
   6455..6566    +  polyA_signal   bGH poly(A) signal: bovine growth hormone polyadenylation signal
   6671..6811    +  repeat_region  AAV2 ITR: inverted terminal repeat of adeno-associated virus serotype 2 inverted
   6816..6867    -  misc_feature   bom (fragment): basis of mobility region from pBR322
   6886..7341    +  rep_origin     f1 ori (sequence partly withheld): f1 bacteriophage origin of replication; arrow indicates direction of (+) strand synthesis
   7342..7391    -  misc_feature   bom (fragment): basis of mobility region from pBR322
   7493..7528    -  CDS            rop (fragment): Rop protein, which maintains plasmids at low copy number; rop
   7623..7727    +  promoter       AmpR promoter: bla
   7728..8588    +  CDS            AmpR: β-lactamase; bla; confers resistance to ampicillin, carbenicillin, and related antibiotics
   8759..9347    +  rep_origin     ori: high-copy-number ColE1/pMB1/pBR322/pUC origin of replication
>Addgene plasmid #154090 | pQCi-mB2m-sgRNA | addgene full sequence | sequence record 307087 | Addgene NGS Result
GAGGGCCTATTTCCCATGATTCCTTCATATTTGCATATACGATACAAGGCTGTTAGAGAGATAATTGGAA
TTAATTTGACTGTAAACACAAAGATATTAGTACAAAATACGTGACGTAGAAAGTAATAATTTCTTGGGTA
GTTTGCAGTTTTAAAATTATGTTTTAAAATGGACTATCATATGCTTACCGTAACTTGAAAGTATTTCGAT
TTCTTGGCTTTATATATCTTGTGGAAAGGACGAAACACCGTCGGCTTCCCATTCTCCGGTGTTTTAGAGC
TAGAAATAGCAAGTTAAAATAAGGCTAGTCCGTTATCAACTTGAAAAAGTGGCACCGAGTCGGTGCTTTT
TTGTTTTAGAGCTAGAAATAGCAAGTTAAAATAAGGCTAGTCCGTTTTTAGCGCGTGCGCCAATTCTGCA
GACAAATGGCTCTAGAACGCGTAGGCCTTGAGACCTAGGGTCTCTGCTAGCGGTACCCGTTACATAACTT
ACGGTAAATGGCCCGCCTGGCTGACCGCCCAACGACCCCCGCCCATTGACGTCAATAGTAACGCCAATAG
GGACTTTCCATTGACGTCAATGGGTGGAGTATTTACGGTAAACTGCCCACTTGGCAGTACATCAAGTGTA
TCATATGCCAAGTACGCCCCCTATTGACGTCAATGACGGTAAATGGCCCGCCTGGCATTGTGCCCAGTAC
ATGACCTTATGGGACTTTCCTACTTGGCAGTACATCTACGTATTAGTCATCGCTATTACCATGGTCGAGG
TGAGCCCCACGTTCTGCTTCACTCTCCCCATCTCCCCCCCCTCCCCACCCCCAATTTTGTATTTATTTAT
TTTTTAATTATTTTGTGCAGCGATGGGGGCGGGGGGGGGGGGGGGGCGCGCGCCGGGGGGGGGGGGGSGG
GGSGRGGGGSGGGGSGGGGCGAGGCGGAGAGGTGCGGCGGCAGCCAATCAGAGCGGCGCGCTCCGAAAGT
TTCCTTTTATGGCGAGGCGGCGGCGGCGGCGGCCCTATAAAAAGCGAAGCGCGCGGCGGGCGGGAGTCGC
TGCGCGCTGCCTTCGCCCCGTGCCCCGCTCCGCCGCCGCCTCGCGCCGCCCGCCCCGGCTCTGACTGACC
GCGTTACTCCCACAGGTGAGCGGGCGGGACGGCCCTTCTCCTCCGGGCTGTAATTAGCTGAGCAAGAGGT
AAGGGTTTAAGGGATGGTTGGTTGGTGGGGTATTAATGTTTAATTACCTGGAGCACCTGCCTGAAATCAC
TTTTTTTCAGGTTGGACCGGTGCCACCATGGACTATAAGGACCACGACGGAGACTACAAGGATCATGATA
TTGATTACAAAGACGATGACGATAAGATGGCCCCAAAGAAGAAGCGGAAGGTCGGTATCCACGGAGTCCC
AGCAGCCGACAAGAAGTACAGCATCGGCCTGGACATCGGCACCAACTCTGTGGGCTGGGCCGTGATCACC
GACGAGTACAAGGTGCCCAGCAAGAAATTCAAGGTGCTGGGCAACACCGACCGGCACAGCATCAAGAAGA
ACCTGATCGGAGCCCTGCTGTTCGACAGCGGCGAAACAGCCGAGGCCACCCGGCTGAAGAGAACCGCCAG
AAGAAGATACACCAGACGGAAGAACCGGATCTGCTATCTGCAAGAGATCTTCAGCAACGAGATGGCCAAG
GTGGACGACAGCTTCTTCCACAGACTGGAAGAGTCCTTCCTGGTGGAAGAGGATAAGAAGCACGAGCGGC
ACCCCATCTTCGGCAACATCGTGGACGAGGTGGCCTACCACGAGAAGTACCCCACCATCTACCACCTGAG
AAAGAAACTGGTGGACAGCACCGACAAGGCCGACCTGCGGCTGATCTATCTGGCCCTGGCCCACATGATC
AAGTTCCGGGGCCACTTCCTGATCGAGGGCGACCTGAACCCCGACAACAGCGACGTGGACAAGCTGTTCA
TCCAGCTGGTGCAGACCTACAACCAGCTGTTCGAGGAAAACCCCATCAACGCCAGCGGCGTGGACGCCAA
GGCCATCCTGTCTGCCAGACTGAGCAAGAGCAGACGGCTGGAAAATCTGATCGCCCAGCTGCCCGGCGAG
AAGAAGAATGGCCTGTTCGGAAACCTGATTGCCCTGAGCCTGGGCCTGACCCCCAACTTCAAGAGCAACT
TCGACCTGGCCGAGGATGCCAAACTGCAGCTGAGCAAGGACACCTACGACGACGACCTGGACAACCTGCT
GGCCCAGATCGGCGACCAGTACGCCGACCTGTTTCTGGCCGCCAAGAACCTGTCCGACGCCATCCTGCTG
AGCGACATCCTGAGAGTGAACACCGAGATCACCAAGGCCCCCCTGAGCGCCTCTATGATCAAGAGATACG
ACGAGCACCACCAGGACCTGACCCTGCTGAAAGCTCTCGTGCGGCAGCAGCTGCCTGAGAAGTACAAAGA
GATTTTCTTCGACCAGAGCAAGAACGGCTACGCCGGCTACATTGACGGCGGAGCCAGCCAGGAAGAGTTC
TACAAGTTCATCAAGCCCATCCTGGAAAAGATGGACGGCACCGAGGAACTGCTCGTGAAGCTGAACAGAG
AGGACCTGCTGCGGAAGCAGCGGACCTTCGACAACGGCAGCATCCCCCACCAGATCCACCTGGGAGAGCT
GCACGCCATTCTGCGGCGGCAGGAAGATTTTTACCCATTCCTGAAGGACAACCGGGAAAAGATCGAGAAG
ATCCTGACCTTCCGCATCCCCTACTACGTGGGCCCTCTGGCCAGGGGAAACAGCAGATTCGCCTGGATGA
CCAGAAAGAGCGAGGAAACCATCACCCCCTGGAACTTCGAGGAAGTGGTGGACAAGGGCGCTTCCGCCCA
GAGCTTCATCGAGCGGATGACCAACTTCGATAAGAACCTGCCCAACGAGAAGGTGCTGCCCAAGCACAGC
CTGCTGTACGAGTACTTCACCGTGTATAACGAGCTGACCAAAGTGAAATACGTGACCGAGGGAATGAGAA
AGCCCGCCTTCCTGAGCGGCGAGCAGAAAAAGGCCATCGTGGACCTGCTGTTCAAGACCAACCGGAAAGT
GACCGTGAAGCAGCTGAAAGAGGACTACTTCAAGAAAATCGAGTGCTTCGACTCCGTGGAAATCTCCGGC
GTGGAAGATCGGTTCAACGCCTCCCTGGGCACATACCACGATCTGCTGAAAATTATCAAGGACAAGGACT
TCCTGGACAATGAGGAAAACGAGGACATTCTGGAAGATATCGTGCTGACCCTGACACTGTTTGAGGACAG
AGAGATGATCGAGGAACGGCTGAAAACCTATGCCCACCTGTTCGACGACAAAGTGATGAAGCAGCTGAAG
CGGCGGAGATACACCGGCTGGGGCAGGCTGAGCCGGAAGCTGATCAACGGCATCCGGGACAAGCAGTCCG
GCAAGACAATCCTGGATTTCCTGAAGTCCGACGGCTTCGCCAACAGAAACTTCATGCAGCTGATCCACGA
CGACAGCCTGACCTTTAAAGAGGACATCCAGAAAGCCCAGGTAAGGGGCTCACAGTAGCAGGCTTGAGGT
CTGGACATATATATGGGTGACAATGACATCCACTTTGCCTTTCTCTCCACAGGTGTCCGGCCAGGGCGAT
AGCCTGCACGAGCACATTGCCAATCTGGCCGGCAGCCCCGCCATTAAGAAGGGCATCCTGCAGACAGTGA
AGGTGGTGGACGAGCTCGTGAAAGTGATGGGCCGGCACAAGCCCGAGAACATCGTGATCGAAATGGCCAG
AGAGAACCAGACCACCCAGAAGGGACAGAAGAACAGCCGCGAGAGAATGAAGCGGATCGAAGAGGGCATC
AAAGAGCTGGGCAGCCAGATCCTGAAAGAACACCCCGTGGAAAACACCCAGCTGCAGAACGAGAAGCTGT
ACCTGTACTACCTGCAGAATGGGCGGGATATGTACGTGGACCAGGAACTGGACATCAACCGGCTGTCCGA
CTACGATGTGGACCATATCGTGCCTCAGAGCTTTCTGAAGGACGACTCCATCGACAACAAGGTGCTGACC
AGAAGCGACAAGAACCGGGGCAAGAGCGACAACGTGCCCTCCGAAGAGGTCGTGAAGAAGATGAAGAACT
ACTGGCGGCAGCTGCTGAACGCCAAGCTGATTACCCAGAGAAAGTTCGACAATCTGACCAAGGCCGAGAG
AGGCGGCCTGAGCGAACTGGATAAGGCCGGCTTCATCAAGAGACAGCTGGTGGAAACCCGGCAGATCACA
AAGCACGTGGCACAGATCCTGGACTCCCGGATGAACACTAAGTACGACGAGAATGACAAGCTGATCCGGG
AAGTGAAAGTGATCACCCTGAAGTCCAAGCTGGTGTCCGATTTCCGGAAGGATTTCCAGTTTTACAAAGT
GCGCGAGATCAACAACTACCACCACGCCCACGACGCCTACCTGAACGCCGTCGTGGGAACCGCCCTGATC
AAAAAGTACCCTAAGCTGGAAAGCGAGTTCGTGTACGGCGACTACAAGGTGTACGACGTGCGGAAGATGA
TCGCCAAGAGCGAGCAGGAAATCGGCAAGGCTACCGCCAAGTACTTCTTCTACAGCAACATCATGAACTT
TTTCAAGACCGAGATTACCCTGGCCAACGGCGAGATCCGGAAGCGGCCTCTGATCGAGACAAACGGCGAA
ACCGGGGAGATCGTGTGGGATAAGGGCCGGGATTTTGCCACCGTGCGGAAAGTGCTGAGCATGCCCCAAG
TGAATATCGTGAAAAAGACCGAGGTGCAGACAGGCGGCTTCAGCAAAGAGTCTATCCTGCCCAAGAGGAA
CAGCGATAAGCTGATCGCCAGAAAGAAGGACTGGGACCCTAAGAAGTACGGCGGCTTCGACAGCCCCACC
GTGGCCTATTCTGTGCTGGTGGTGGCCAAAGTGGAAAAGGGCAAGTCCAAGAAACTGAAGAGTGTGAAAG
AGCTGCTGGGGATCACCATCATGGAAAGAAGCAGCTTCGAGAAGAATCCCATCGACTTTCTGGAAGCCAA
GGGCTACAAAGAAGTGAAAAAGGACCTGATCATCAAGCTGCCTAAGTACTCCCTGTTCGAGCTGGAAAAC
GGCCGGAAGAGAATGCTGGCCTCTGCCGGCGAACTGCAGAAGGGAAACGAACTGGCCCTGCCCTCCAAAT
ATGTGAACTTCCTGTACCTGGCCAGCCACTATGAGAAGCTGAAGGGCTCCCCCGAGGATAATGAGCAGAA
ACAGCTGTTTGTGGAACAGCACAAGCACTACCTGGACGAGATCATCGAGCAGATCAGCGAGTTCTCCAAG
AGAGTGATCCTGGCCGACGCTAATCTGGACAAAGTGCTGTCCGCCTACAACAAGCACCGGGATAAGCCCA
TCAGAGAGCAGGCCGAGAATATCATCCACCTGTTTACCCTGACCAATCTGGGAGCCCCTGCCGCCTTCAA
GTACTTTGACACCACCATCGACCGGAAGAGGTACACCAGCACCAAAGAGGTGCTGGACGCCACCCTGATC
CACCAGAGCATCACCGGCCTGTACGAGACACGGATCGACCTGTCTCAGCTGGGAGGCGACAAAAGGCCGG
CGGCCACGAAAAAGGCCGGCCAGGCAAAAAAGAAAAAGGAATTCGGCAGTGGAGAGGGCAGAGGAAGTCT
GCTAACATGCGGTGACGTCGAGGAGAATCCTGGCCCAGTGAGCAAGGGCGAGGAGCTGTTCACCGGGGTG
GTGCCCATCCTGGTCGAGCTGGACGGCGACGTAAACGGCCACAAGTTCAGCGTGTCCGGCGAGGGCGAGG
GCGATGCCACCTACGGCAAGCTGACCCTGAAGTTCATCTGCACCACCGGCAAGCTGCCCGTGCCCTGGCC
CACCCTCGTGACCACCCTGACCTACGGCGTGCAGTGCTTCAGCCGCTACCCCGACCACATGAAGCAGCAC
GACTTCTTCAAGTCCGCCATGCCCGAAGGCTACGTCCAGGAGCGCACCATCTTCTTCAAGGACGACGGCA
ACTACAAGACCCGCGCCGAGGTGAAGTTCGAGGGCGACACCCTGGTGAACCGCATCGAGCTGAAGGGCAT
CGACTTCAAGGAGGACGGCAACATCCTGGGGCACAAGCTGGAGTACAACTACAACAGCCACAACGTCTAT
ATCATGGCCGACAAGCAGAAGAACGGCATCAAGGTGAACTTCAAGATCCGCCACAACATCGAGGACGGCA
GCGTGCAGCTCGCCGACCACTACCAGCAGAACACCCCCATCGGCGACGGCCCCGTGCTGCTGCCCGACAA
CCACTACCTGAGCACCCAGTCCGCCCTGAGCAAAGACCCCAACGAGAAGCGCGATCACATGGTCCTGCTG
GAGTTCGTGACCGCCGCCGGGATCACTCTCGGCATGGACGAGCTGTACAAGGAATTCTAACTAGAGCTCG
CTGATCAGCCTCGACTGTGCCTTCTAGTTGCCAGCCATCTGTTGTTTGCCCCTCCCCCGTGCCTTCCTTG
ACCCTGGAAGGTGCCACTCCCACTGTCCTTTCCTAATAAAATGAGGAAATTGCATCGCATTGTCTGAGTA
GGTGTCATTCTATTCTGGGGGGTGGGGTGGGGCAGGACAGCAAGGGGGAGGATTGGGAAGAGAATAGCAG
GCATGCTGGGGAGCGGCCGCAGGAACCCCTAGTGATGGAGTTGGCCACTCCCTCTCTGCGCGCTCGCTCG
CTCACTGAGGCCGGGCGACCAAAGGTCGCCCGACGCCCGGGCTTTGCCCGGGCGGCCTCAGTGAGCGAGC
GAGCGCGCAGCTGCCTGCAGGGGCGCCTGATGCGGTATTTTCTCCTTACGCATCTGTGCGGTATTTCACA
CCGCATA
[95 nt withheld, positions 6868-6962]
T
[46 nt withheld, positions 6964-7009]
C
[141 nt withheld, positions 7011-7151]
CCTTTGACGTTGGAGTCCACGTTCTTT
[37 nt withheld, positions 7179-7215]
ACTCTATCTCGGGCTATTCTTTTGATTTATAAGGGATTTTGCCGATTTCGGTCTATTGGTTAAAAAATGA
GCTGATTTAACAAAAATTTAACGCGAATTTTAACAAAATATTAACGTTTACAATTTTATGGTGCACTCTC
AGTACAATCTGCTCTGATGCCGCATAGTTAAGCCAGCCCCGACACCCGCCAACACCCGCTGACGCGCCCT
GACGGGCTTGTCTGCTCCCGGCATCCGCTTACAGACAAGCTGTGACCGTCTCCGGGAGCTGCATGTGTCA
GAGGTTTTCACCGTCATCACCGAAACGCGCGAGACGAAAGGGCCTCGTGATACGCCTATTTTTATAGGTT
AATGTCATGATAATAATGGTTTCTTAGACGTCAGGTGGCACTTTTCGGGGAAATGTGCGCGGAACCCCTA
TTTGTTTATTTTTCTAAATACATTCAAATATGTATCCGCTCATGAGACAATAACCCTGATAAATGCTTCA
ATAATATTGAAAAAGGAAGAGTATGAGTATTCAACATTTCCGTGTCGCCCTTATTCCCTTTTTTGCGGCA
TTTTGCCTTCCTGTTTTTGCTCACCCAGAAACGCTGGTGAAAGTAAAAGATGCTGAAGATCAGTTGGGTG
CACGAGTGGGTTACATCGAACTGGATCTCAACAGCGGTAAGATCCTTGAGAGTTTTCGCCCCGAAGAACG
TTTTCCAATGATGAGCACTTTTAAAGTTCTGCTATGTGGCGCGGTATTATCCCGTATTGACGCCGGGCAA
GAGCAACTCGGTCGCCGCATACACTATTCTCAGAATGACTTGGTTGAGTACTCACCAGTCACAGAAAAGC
ATCTTACGGATGGCATGACAGTAAGAGAATTATGCAGTGCTGCCATAACCATGAGTGATAACACTGCGGC
CAACTTACTTCTGACAACGATCGGAGGACCGAAGGAGCTAACCGCTTTTTTGCACAACATGGGGGATCAT
GTAACTCGCCTTGATCGTTGGGAACCGGAGCTGAATGAAGCCATACCAAACGACGAGCGTGACACCACGA
TGCCTGTAGCAATGGCAACAACGTTGCGCAAACTATTAACTGGCGAACTACTTACTCTAGCTTCCCGGCA
ACAATTAATAGACTGGATGGAGGCGGATAAAGTTGCAGGACCACTTCTGCGCTCGGCCCTTCCGGCTGGC
TGGTTTATTGCTGATAAATCTGGAGCCGGTGAGCGTGGAAGCCGCGGTATCATTGCAGCACTGGGGCCAG
ATGGTAAGCCCTCCCGTATCGTAGTTATCTACACGACGGGGAGTCAGGCAACTATGGATGAACGAAATAG
ACAGATCGCTGAGATAGGTGCCTCACTGATTAAGCATTGGTAACTGTCAGACCAAGTTTACTCATATATA
CTTTAGATTGATTTAAAACTTCATTTTTAATTTAAAAGGATCTAGGTGAAGATCCTTTTTGATAATCTCA
TGACCAAAATCCCTTAACGTGAGTTTTCGTTCCACTGAGCGTCAGACCCCGTAGAAAAGATCAAAGGATC
TTCTTGAGATCCTTTTTTTCTGCGCGTAATCTGCTGCTTGCAAACAAAAAAACCACCGCTACCAGCGGTG
GTTTGTTTGCCGGATCAAGAGCTACCAACTCTTTTTCCGAAGGTAACTGGCTTCAGCAGAGCGCAGATAC
CAAATACTGTTCTTCTAGTGTAGCCGTAGTTAGGCCACCACTTCAAGAACTCTGTAGCACCGCCTACATA
CCTCGCTCTGCTAATCCTGTTACCAGTGGCTGCTGCCAGTGGCGATAAGTCGTGTCTTACCGGGTTGGAC
TCAAGACGATAGTTACCGGATAAGGCGCAGCGGTCGGGCTGAACGGGGGGTTCGTGCACACAGCCCAGCT
TGGAGCGAACGACCTACACCGAACTGAGATACCTACAGCGTGAGCTATGAGAAAGCGCCACGCTTCCCGA
AGGGAGAAAGGCGGACAGGTATCCGGTAAGCGGCAGGGTCGGAACAGGAGAGCGCACGAGGGAGCTTCCA
GGGGGAAACGCCTGGTATCTTTATAGTCCTGTCGGGTTTCGCCACCTCTGACTTGAGCGTCGATTTTTGT
GATGCTCGTCAGGGGGGCGGAGCCTATGGAAAAACGCCAGCAACGCGGCCTTTTTACGGTTCCTGGCCTT
TTGCTGGCCTTTTGCTCACATGT
